Addgene plasmid #168448: pTL387
Purpose: pGBKT7 yeast two-hybrid plasmid
Depositing lab: Sophien Kamoun. Depositing organization: Sainsbury Laboratory, Norwich. Publication: A single amino acid polymorphism in a conserved effector of the multihost blast fungus pathogen expands host-target binding spectrum. Bentham AR, Petit-Houdenot Y, Win J, Chuma I, Terauchi R, Banfield MJ, Kamoun S, Langner T. PLoS Pathog. 2021 Nov 10;17(11):e1009957. doi: 10.1371/journal.ppat.1009957. eCollection 2021 Nov. PubMed 34758051.
Backbone
  Vector backbone: pGBKT7
  Vector type: Yeast Expression
Growth in bacteria
  Bacterial resistance: Kanamycin, 50 μg/mL
  Growth temperature: 37°C
  Growth strain: DH5alpha
  Copy number: High Copy
Gene/Insert
  Gene/Insert name: LOC_ Os04g39370
  Species: Oryza sativa
  Cloning method: Unknown
Terms and licenses: Academic/Nonprofit Terms; Industry Terms: Not Available to Industry
How to cite: pTL387 was a gift from Sophien Kamoun (Addgene plasmid # 168448 ; http://n2t.net/addgene:168448 ; RRID:Addgene_168448)
