[The description below was written by a language model from this plasmid's Addgene catalogue record and pLannotate feature annotations shown in this document.]
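Description:
pTL387 is a yeast two-hybrid bait plasmid built on the pGBKT7 backbone, a yeast expression shuttle vector of about 7.6 kb. In E. coli it replicates from a high-copy ColE1/pUC-type origin and is selected with kanamycin through the Tn5 NeoR/KanR gene, which is driven by the AmpR (bla) promoter. In Saccharomyces cerevisiae it is maintained episomally by the 2μ origin and selected by tryptophan prototrophy through the TRP1 marker and its own promoter. An f1 origin and several small backbone remnants (lac promoter/operator, lacI, lacZα, rop, bom and ble fragments) are also annotated and have no evident role in the payload.

The expression cassette uses the constitutive yeast ADH1 promoter to drive the GAL4 DNA-binding domain, followed by the insert and then the T7 and ADH1 terminators. A T7 promoter between the GAL4 domain and the insert would allow T7 RNA polymerase-driven transcription of the insert region alone. The catalogue lists the insert as the Oryza sativa locus LOC_Os04g39370. The automated annotation finds a roughly 240 bp coding segment at that position and labels it by similarity as a fragment of the rice resistance protein RGA5, which recognises Magnaporthe oryzae effectors. This is most likely a homology match rather than the insert's identity, and the record does not say which portion of the rice gene was cloned or how.

As a DNA-binding-domain fusion, the rice protein would be tested against activation-domain prey plasmids, with interaction reconstituting GAL4 activity at reporter genes. The associated publication concerns the host-target binding spectrum of a conserved blast fungus effector, consistent with use in screening effector binding to rice host proteins.
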