Features (pLannotate 1.2.2; 24 found; start..end, strand, type, name):
     30..734     +  promoter       ADH1 promoter: S. cerevisiae ADH1; promoter for alcohol dehydrogenase 1
    762..1202    +  CDS            GAL4 DNA binding domain: DNA binding domain of the GAL4 transcriptional activator; Saccharomyces cerevisiae GAL4 (truncated)
   1213..1231    +  promoter       T7 promoter: promoter for bacteriophage T7 RNA polymerase
   1305..1544    +  CDS            RGA5 (fragment): RGA5R_ORYSJ - Experimental evidence at protein level: Swiss-Prot protein existence level 1. Disease resistance (R) protein that recognizes the AVR-Pia and AVR1-CO39 effector avirulence proteins from M.oryzae. Resistance proteins guard the plant against pathogens that contain an appropriate avirulence protein via an indirect interaction with this avirulence protein. That triggers a defense system including the hypersensitive response, which restricts the pathogen growth. Contribution of RGA4 is required to recognize the effector avirulence proteins AVR-Pia and AVR1-CO39 from M.oryzae (PubMed:21
   1598..1645    +  terminator     T7 terminator: transcription terminator for bacteriophage T7 RNA polymerase
   1672..1859    +  terminator     ADH1 terminator: S. cerevisiae ADH1; transcription terminator for the S. cerevisiae alcohol dehydrogenase 1 (ADH1) gene
   1907..1923    -  protein_bind   lac operator: The lac repressor binds to the lac operator to inhibit transcription in E. coli. This inhibition can be relieved by adding lactose or isopropyl-β-D-thiogalactopyranoside (IPTG). lac repressor encoded by lacI
   1931..1961    -  promoter       lac promoter: promoter for the E. coli lac operon
   1976..1997    -  protein_bind   CAP binding site: CAP binding activates transcription in the presence of cAMP. E. coli catabolite activator protein
   2010..2102    -  CDS            lacI (fragment): lac repressor; lacI; The lac repressor binds to the lac operator to inhibit transcription in E. coli. This inhibition can be relieved by adding lactose or isopropyl-β-D-thiogalactopyranoside (IPTG).
   2285..2873    -  rep_origin     ori: high-copy-number ColE1/pMB1/pBR322/pUC origin of replication
   3095..3111    +  polyA_signal   bGH poly(A) signal (fragment): bovine growth hormone polyadenylation signal
   3202..3249    -  polyA_signal   HSV TK poly(A) signal: herpes simplex virus thymidine kinase polyadenylation signal (Cole and Stacy, 1985)
   3308..3460    -  CDS            ble (fragment): BLE_KLEPN - Experimental evidence at protein level: Swiss-Prot protein existence level 1. Binding protein with a strong affinity to the bleomycin family of antibiotics. Binds to CL990; an antimitotic-antibiotic compound. From Klebsiella pneumoniae.
   3481..4275    -  CDS            NeoR/KanR: aminoglycoside phosphotransferase from Tn5; aph(3')-II (or nptII); confers resistance to neomycin, kanamycin, and G418 (Geneticin®)
   4276..4380    -  promoter       AmpR promoter: bla
   4407..5749    -  rep_origin     2μ ori: yeast 2μ plasmid origin of replication
   5817..5852    +  CDS            rop (fragment): Rop protein, which maintains plasmids at low copy number; rop
   5954..6003    +  misc_feature   bom (fragment): basis of mobility region from pBR322
   6142..6289    +  promoter       TRP1 promoter: S. cerevisiae TRP1
   6290..6964    +  CDS            TRP1: phosphoribosylanthranilate isomerase, required for tryptophan biosynthesis; S. cerevisiae TRP1; yeast auxotrophic marker
   7015..7066    +  misc_feature   bom (fragment): basis of mobility region from pBR322
   7094..7522    -  rep_origin     f1 ori (sequence partly withheld): f1 bacteriophage origin of replication; arrow indicates direction of (+) strand synthesis
   7526..29      -  CDS            lacZα (fragment) (across the origin): LacZα fragment of β-galactosidase; lacZ fragment
>Addgene plasmid #168448 | pTL387 | addgene full sequence | sequence record 349977 | Addgene NGS Result
CGGTGCGGGCCTCTTCGCTATTACGCCAGATCCTTTTGTTGTTTCCGGGTGTACAATATGGACTTCCTCT
TTTCTGGCAACCAAACCCATACATCGGGATTCCTATAATACCTTCGTTGGTCTCCCTAACATGTAGGTGG
CGGAGGGGAGATATACAATAGAACAGATACCAGACAAGACATAATGGGCTAAACAAGACTACACCAATTA
CACTGCCTCATTGATGGTGGTACATAACGAACTAATACTGTAGCCCTAGACTTGATAGCCATCATCATAT
CGAAGTTTCACTACCCTTTTTCCATTTGCCATCTATTGAAGTAATAATAGGCGCATGCAACTTCTTTTCT
TTTTTTTTCTTTTCTCTCTCCCCCGTTGTTGTCTCACCATATCCGCAATGACAAAAAAATGATGGAAGAC
ACTAAAGGAAAAAATTAACGACAAAGACAGCACCAACAGATGTCGTTGTTCCAGAGCTGATGAGGGGTAT
CTCGAAGCACACGAAACTTTTTCCTTCCTTCATTCACGCACACTACTCTCTAATGAGCAACGGTATACGG
CCTTCCTTCCAGTTACTTGAATTTGAAATAAAAAAAAGTTTGCTGTCTTGCTATCAAGTATAAATAGACC
TGCAATTATTAATCTTTTGTTTCCTCGTCATTGTTCTCGTTCCCTTTCTTCCTTGTTTCTTTTTCTGCAC
AATATTTCAAGCTATACCAAGCATACAATCAACTCCAAGCTTGAAGCAAGCCTCCTGAAAGATGAAGCTA
CTGTCTTCTATCGAACAAGCATGCGATATTTGCCGACTTAAAAAGCTCAAGTGCTCCAAAGAAAAACCGA
AGTGCGCCAAGTGTCTGAAGAACAACTGGGAGTGTCGCTACTCTCCCAAAACCAAAAGGTCTCCGCTGAC
TAGGGCACATCTGACAGAAGTGGAATCAAGGCTAGAAAGACTGGAACAGCTATTTCTACTGATTTTTCCT
CGAGAAGACCTTGACATGATTTTGAAAATGGATTCTTTACAGGATATAAAAGCATTGTTAACAGGATTAT
TTGTACAAGATAATGTGAATAAAGATGCCGTCACAGATAGATTGGCTTCAGTGGAGACTGATATGCCTCT
AACATTGAGACAGCATAGAATAAGTGCGACATCATCATCGGAAGAGAGTAGTAACAAAGGTCAAAGACAG
TTGACTGTATCGCCGGAATTTGTAATACGACTCACTATAGGGCGAGCCGCCATCATGGAGGAGCAGAAGC
TGATCTCAGAGGAGGACCTGCATATGGCCATGGAGGCCGAATTCAAACAGAAAATGGTGATTAAAGTGAG
CATGCCGTGCGGCAAATGCCGCAGCAAAGCCATGGCCCTGGTGGCAGGTGCAACCGGTGTGAGCAGCGTG
GAAGTGACCGGCGATGGTAAAGATCGCCTGCAGGTGGTGGGTGATGGTGTTGATCCTGTGTGCGTGGTGA
ATCGCCTGCGCAAGAAAATTGGCCATGCCGAAATCGTGCAGGTGGAGGAAGTGAAGGAGAAGAAACCGGA
CCTGCCGAAAAAACCTGATCCTCCGAAAGGATCCGTCGACCTGCAGCGGCCGCATAACTAGCATAACCCC
TTGGGGCCTCTAAACGGGTCTTGAGGGGTTTTTTGCGCGCTTGCAGCCAAGCTAATTCCGGGCGAATTTC
TTATGATTTATGATTTTTATTATTAAATAAGTTATAAAAAAAATAAGTGTATACAAATTTTAAAGTGACT
CTTAGGTTTTAAAACGAAAATTCTTATTCTTGAGTAACTCTTTCCTGTAGGTCAGGTTGCTTTCTCAGGT
ATAGCATGAGGTCGCTCTTATTGACCACACCTCTACCGGCATGCAAGCTTGGCGTAATCATGGTCATAGC
TGTTTCCTGTGTGAAATTGTTATCCGCTCACAATTCCACACAACATACGAGCCGGAAGCATAAAGTGTAA
AGCCTGGGGTGCCTAATGAGTGAGCTAACTCACATTAATTGCGTTGCGCTCACTGCCCGCTTTCCAGTCG
GGAAACCTGTCGTGCCAGCTGCATTAATGAATCGGCCAACGCGCGGGGAGAGGCGGTTTGCGTATTGGGC
GCTCTTCCGCTTCCTCGCTCACTGACTCGCTGCGCTCGGTCGTTCGGCTGCGGCGAGCGGTATCAGCTCA
CTCAAAGGCGGTAATACGGTTATCCACAGAATCAGGGGATAACGCAGGAAAGAACATGTGAGCAAAAGGC
CAGCAAAAGGCCAGGAACCGTAAAAAGGCCGCGTTGCTGGCGTTTTTCCATAGGCTCCGCCCCCCTGACG
AGCATCACAAAAATCGACGCTCAAGTCAGAGGTGGCGAAACCCGACAGGACTATAAAGATACCAGGCGTT
TCCCCCTGGAAGCTCCCTCGTGCGCTCTCCTGTTCCGACCCTGCCGCTTACCGGATACCTGTCCGCCTTT
CTCCCTTCGGGAAGCGTGGCGCTTTCTCATAGCTCACGCTGTAGGTATCTCAGTTCGGTGTAGGTCGTTC
GCTCCAAGCTGGGCTGTGTGCACGAACCCCCCGTTCAGCCCGACCGCTGCGCCTTATCCGGTAACTATCG
TCTTGAGTCCAACCCGGTAAGACACGACTTATCGCCACTGGCAGCAGCCACTGGTAACAGGATTAGCAGA
GCGAGGTATGTAGGCGGTGCTACAGAGTTCTTGAAGTGGTGGCCTAACTACGGCTACACTAGAAGAACAG
TATTTGGTATCTGCGCTCTGCTGAAGCCAGTTACCTTCGGAAAAAGAGTTGGTAGCTCTTGATCCGGCAA
ACAAACCACCGCTGGTAGCGGTGGTTTTTTTGTTTGCAAGCAGCAGATTACGCGCAGAAAAAAAGGATCT
CAAGAAGATCCTTTGATCTTTTCTACGGGGTCTGACGCTCAGTGGAACGAAAACTCACGTTAAGGGATTT
TGGTCATGAGATTATCAAAAAGGATCTTCACCTAGATCCTTTTAAATTAAAAATGAAGTTTTAAATCAAT
CTAAAGTATATATGAGTAACCTGAGGCTATGGCAGGGCCTGCCGCCCCGACGTTGGCTGCGAGCCCTGGG
CCTTCACCCGAACTTGGGGGGTGGGGTGGGGAAAAGGAAGAAACGCGGGCGTATTGGCCCCAATGGGGTC
TCGGTGGGGTATCGACAGAGTGCCAGCCCTGGGACCGAACCCCGCGTTTATGAACAAACGACCCAACACC
GTGCGTTTTATTCTGTCTTTTTATTGCCGTCATAGCGCGGGTTCCTTCCGGTATTGTCTCCTTCCGTGTT
TCAGTTAGCCTCCCCCTAGGGTGGGCGAAGAACTCCAGCATGAGATCCCCGCGCTGGAGGATCATCCAGC
CGGCGTCCCGGAAAACGATTCCGAAGCCCAACCTTTCATAGAAGGCGGCGGTGGAATCGAAATCTCGTGA
TGGCAGGTTGGGCGTCGCTTGGTCGGTCATTTCGAACCCCAGAGTCCCGCTCAGAAGAACTCGTCAAGAA
GGCGATAGAAGGCGATGCGCTGCGAATCGGGAGCGGCGATACCGTAAAGCACGAGGAAGCGGTCAGCCCA
TTCGCCGCCAAGCTCTTCAGCAATATCACGGGTAGCCAACGCTATGTCCTGATAGCGGTCCGCCACACCC
AGCCGGCCACAGTCGATGAATCCAGAAAAGCGGCCATTTTCCACCATGATATTCGGCAAGCAGGCATCGC
CATGAGTCACGACGAGATCCTCGCCGTCGGGCATGCTCGCCTTGAGCCTGGCGAACAGTTCGGCTGGCGC
GAGCCCCTGATGCTCTTCGTCCAGATCATCCTGATCGACAAGACCGGCTTCCATCCGAGTACGTGCTCGC
TCGATGCGATGTTTCGCTTGGTGGTCGAATGGGCAGGTAGCCGGATCAAGCGTATGCAGCCGCCGCATTG
CATCAGCCATGATGGATACTTTCTCGGCAGGAGCAAGGTGAGATGACAGGAGATCCTGCCCCGGCACTTC
GCCCAATAGCAGCCAGTCCCTTCCCGCTTCAGTGACAACGTCGAGCACAGCTGCGCAAGGAACGCCCGTC
GTGGCCAGCCACGATAGCCGCGCTGCCTCGTCTTGCAGTTCATTCAGGGCACCGGACAGGTCGGTCTTGA
CAAAAAGAACCGGGCGCCCCTGCGCTGACAGCCGGAACACGGCGGCATCAGAGCAGCCGATTGTCTGTTG
TGCCCAGTCATAGCCGAATAGCCTCTCCACCCAAGCGGCCGGAGAACCTGCGTGCAATCCATCTTGTTCA
ATCATACTCTTCCTTTTTCAATATTATTGAAGCATTTATCAGGGTTATTGTCTCATGAGCGGATACATAT
TTGAATGTATTTAGAAAAATAAACAAATAGGGGTTCCGCGCACATTTCCCCGAAAAGTGCCACCTGAACG
AAGCATCTGTGCTTCATTTTGTAGAACAAAAATGCAACGCGAGAGCGCTAATTTTTCAAACAAAGAATCT
GAGCTGCATTTTTACAGAACAGAAATGCAACGCGAAAGCGCTATTTTACCAACGAAGAATCTGTGCTTCA
TTTTTGTAAAACAAAAATGCAACGCGAGAGCGCTAATTTTTCAAACAAAGAATCTGAGCTGCATTTTTAC
AGAACAGAAATGCAACGCGAGAGCGCTATTTTACCAACAAAGAATCTATACTTCTTTTTTGTTCTACAAA
AATGCATCCCGAGAGCGCTATTTTTCTAACAAAGCATCTTAGATTACTTTTTTTCTCCTTTGTGCGCTCT
ATAATGCAGTCTCTTGATAACTTTTTGCACTGTAGGTCCGTTAAGGTTAGAAGAAGGCTACTTTGGTGTC
TATTTTCTCTTCCATAAAAAAAGCCTGACTCCACTTCCCGCGTTTACTGATTACTAGCGAAGCTGCGGGT
GCATTTTTTCAAGATAAAGGCATCCCCGATTATATTCTATACCGATGTGGATTGCGCATACTTTGTGAAC
AGAAAGTGATAGCGTTGATGATTCTTCATTGGTCAGAAAATTATGAACGGTTTCTTCTATTTTGTCTCTA
TATACTACGTATAGGAAATGTTTACATTTTCGTATTGTTTTCGATTCACTCTATGAATAGTTCTTACTAC
AATTTTTTTGTCTAAAGAGTAATACTAGAGATAAACATAAAAAATGTAGAGGTCGAGTTTAGATGCAAGT
TCAAGGAGCGAAAGGTGGATGGGTAGGTTATATAGGGATATAGCACAGAGATATATAGCAAAGAGATACT
TTTGAGCAATGTTTGTGGAAGCGGTATTCGCAATATTTTAGTAGCTCGTTACAGTCCGGTGCGTTTTTGG
TTTTTTGAAAGTGCGTCTTCAGAGCGCTTTTGGTTTTCAAAAGCGCTCTGAAGTTCCTATACTTTCTAGA
GAATAGGAACTTCGGAATAGGAACTTCAAAGCGTTTCCGAAAACGAGCGCTTCCGAAAATGCAACGCGAG
CTGCGCACATACAGCTCACTGTTCACGTCGCACCTATATCTGCGTGTTGCCTGTATATATATATACATGA
GAAGAACGGCATAGTGCGTGTTTATGCTTAAATGCGTACTTATATGCGTCTATTTATGTAGGATGAAAGG
TAGTCTAGTACCTCCTGTGATATTATCCCATTCCATGCGGGGTATCGTATGCTTCCTTCAGCACTACCCT
TTAGCTGTTCTATATGCTGCCACTCCTCAATTGGATTAGTCTCATCCTTCAATGCTATCATTTCCTTTGA
TATTGGATCATACTAAGAAACCATTATTATCATGACATTAACCTATAAAAATAGGCGTATCACGAGGCCC
TTTCGTCTCGCGCGTTTCGGTGATGACGGTGAAAACCTCTGACACATGCAGCTCCCGGAGACGGTCACAG
CTTGTCTGTAAGCGGATGCCGGGAGCAGACAAGCCCGTCAGGGCGCGTCAGCGGGTGTTGGCGGGTGTCG
GGGCTGGCTTAACTATGCGGCATCAGAGCAGATTGTACTGAGAGTGCACCATAGATCAACGACATTACTA
TATATATAATATAGGAAGCATTTAATAGAACAGCATCGTAATATATGTGTACTTTGCAGTTATGACGCCA
GATGGCAGTAGTGGAAGATATTCTTTATTGAAAAATAGCTTGTCACCTTACGTACAATCTTGATCCGGAG
CTTTTCTTTTTTTGCCGATTAAGAATTAATTCGGTCGAAAAAAGAAAAGGAGAGGGCCAAGAGGGAGGGC
ATTGGTGACTATTGAGCACGTGAGTATACGTGATTAAGCACACAAAGGCAGCTTGGAGTATGTCTGTTAT
TAATTTCACAGGTAGTTCTGGTCCATTGGTGAAAGTTTGCGGCTTGCAGAGCACAGAGGCCGCAGAATGT
GCTCTAGATTCCGATGCTGACTTGCTGGGTATTATATGTGTGCCCAATAGAAAGAGAACAATTGACCCGG
TTATTGCAAGGAAAATTTCAAGTCTTGTAAAAGCATATAAAAATAGTTCAGGCACTCCGAAATACTTGGT
TGGCGTGTTTCGTAATCAACCTAAGGAGGATGTTTTGGCTCTGGTCAATGATTACGGCATTGATATCGTC
CAACTGCATGGAGATGAGTCGTGGCAAGAATACCAAGAGTTCCTCGGTTTGCCAGTTATTAAAAGACTCG
TATTTCCAAAAGACTGCAACATACTACTCAGTGCAGCTTCACAGAAACCTCATTCGTTTATTCCCTTGTT
TGATTCAGAAGCAGGTGGGACAGGTGAACTTTTGGATTGGAACTCGATTTCTGACTGGGTTGGAAGGCAA
GAGAGCCCCGAAAGCTTACATTTTATGTTAGCTGGTGGACTGACGCCAGAAAATGTTGGTGATGCGCTTA
GATTAAATGGCGTTATTGGTGTTGATGTAAGCGGAGGTGTGGAGACAAATGGTGTAAAAGACTCTAACAA
AATAGCAAATTTCGTCAAAAATGCTAAGAAATAGGTTATTACTGAGTAGTATTTATTTAAGTATTGTTTG
TGCACTTGCCGATCTATGCGGTGTGAAATACCGCACAGATGCGTAAGGAGAAAATACCGCATCAGGAAAT
TGTAAGCGTTAATATTTTGTTAAAATTCGCGTTAAATTTTTGTTAAATCAGCTCATTTTTTAACCAATAG
GCCGAAATCGGCAAAATCCCTTATAAATCAAAAGAATAGACCGAGATAGGGT
[37 nt withheld, positions 7193-7229]
AAAGAACGTGGACTCCAACGTCAAAGG
[49 nt withheld, positions 7257-7305]
T
[91 nt withheld, positions 7307-7397]
G
[124 nt withheld, positions 7399-7522]
CCATTCGCCATTCAGGCTGCGCAACTGTTGGGAAGGGCGAT
