>Addgene plasmid #168448 | pTL387 | depositor partial sequence | sequence record 326548 | insert
GAATTCAAACAGAAAATGGTGATTAAAGTGAGCATGCCGTGCGGCAAATGCCGCAGCAAAGCCATGGCCC
TGGTGGCAGGTGCAACCGGTGTGAGCAGCGTGGAAGTGACCGGCGATGGTAAAGATCGCCTGCAGGTGGT
GGGTGATGGTGTTGATCCTGTGTGCGTGGTGAATCGCCTGCGCAAGAAAATTGGCCATGCCGAAATCGTG
CAGGTGGAGGAAGTGAAGGAGAAGAAACCGGACCTGCCGAAAAAACCTGATCCTCCGAAAGGATCC
